Addgene plasmid #66997: pMAL-c5X-GLP-1
Purpose: Expresses malE-GLP-1 in E. coli
Depositing lab: Ashutosh Chilkoti. Depositing organization: Duke University. Publication: Combinatorial codon scrambling enables scalable gene synthesis and amplification of repetitive proteins. Tang NC, Chilkoti A. Nat Mater. 2016 Jan 4. doi: 10.1038/nmat4521. PubMed 26726995.
Backbone
  Vector backbone: pMAL-c5X
  Backbone manufacturer: New England Biolabs
  Backbone size w/o insert (bp): 5677
  Vector type: Bacterial Expression
Growth in bacteria
  Bacterial resistance: Ampicillin, 100 μg/mL
  Growth temperature: 30°C
  Growth strain: DH5alpha
  Copy number: Low Copy
Gene/Insert
  Gene/Insert name: malE-GLP-1
  Species: Synthetic
  Promoter: tac
  Tag / fusion protein: malE-Factor Xa (N terminal on backbone); His6 (C terminal on backbone)
  Cloning method: Gibson Cloning
  Sequencing primers: 5′ GGTCGTCAGACTGTCGATGAAGCC; 3′ TGTCCTACTCAGGAGAGCGTTCAC
Terms and licenses: Academic/Nonprofit Terms; Industry Terms: Not Available to Industry
How to cite: pMAL-c5X-GLP-1 was a gift from Ashutosh Chilkoti (Addgene plasmid # 66997 ; http://n2t.net/addgene:66997 ; RRID:Addgene_66997)
