[The description below was written by a language model from this plasmid's Addgene catalogue record and pLannotate feature annotations shown in this document.]
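Description:
pMAL-c5X-GLP-1 is a bacterial expression plasmid built on the commercial pMAL-c5X backbone for producing a maltose-binding protein (MBP) fusion to a synthetic GLP-1 sequence in E. coli. The depositor's full sequence is 6,230 nt. The plasmid replicates from a ColE1/pMB1-type origin. It also carries the rop gene and fragments of the pBR322 bom region, which fits the low copy number given in the catalogue entry. Selection is by ampicillin through the bla β-lactamase gene under its own promoter.

Expression is driven by the hybrid tac promoter followed by a lac operator, and a lacI gene under the up-mutated lacIq promoter supplies abundant repressor from the plasmid itself. Transcription is therefore held off until it is induced with IPTG. The malE coding region is the version without a signal peptide, so the fusion protein stays in the cytoplasm. According to the record, a Factor Xa recognition site follows MBP so the partner can be cleaved away after amylose-affinity purification, and a C-terminal His6 tag is also listed, although neither element is annotated separately in the feature table. Downstream of MBP, the annotation software finds only a 90-nt match to a glucagon-family peptide from eel, which presumably reflects homology to the GLP-1 sequence. There is a gap of roughly 500 nt between this hit and the rrnB T1/T2 terminators, and the record does not state how many GLP-1 units the insert encodes. The insert was introduced by Gibson assembly. The associated work concerns codon scrambling as a way to synthesise and amplify genes for repetitive proteins, which suggests the plasmid served as an expression test case for such a design.
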