Features (pLannotate 1.2.2; 17 found; start..end, strand, type, name):
      3..80      +  promoter       lacIq promoter: lacI (mutant); In the lacIq allele, a single base change in the promoter boosts expression of the lacI gene about 10-fold.
     81..1163    +  CDS            lacI: lac repressor; lacI; The lac repressor binds to the lac operator to inhibit transcription in E. coli. This inhibition can be relieved by adding lactose or isopropyl-β-D-thiogalactopyranoside (IPTG).
   1176..1197    +  protein_bind   CAP binding site: CAP binding activates transcription in the presence of cAMP. E. coli catabolite activator protein
   1216..1233    +  promoter       tet promoter (fragment): E. coli promoter for tetracycline efflux protein gene
   1406..1434    +  promoter       tac promoter: strong E. coli promoter; hybrid between the trp and lac UV5 promoters
   1442..1458    +  protein_bind   lac operator: The lac repressor binds to the lac operator to inhibit transcription in E. coli. This inhibition can be relieved by adding lactose or isopropyl-β-D-thiogalactopyranoside (IPTG). lac repressor encoded by lacI
   1528..2628    +  CDS            MBP: maltose binding protein from E. coli; malE (mutated); This version of the gene does not encode a signal sequence, so MBP will remain in the cytosol.
   2704..2793    +  CDS            GLUCL_ANGAN: Experimental evidence at protein level: Swiss-Prot protein existence level 1. From Anguilla anguilla (European freshwater eel) (Muraena anguilla).
   3316..3402    +  terminator     rrnB T1 terminator: Escherichia coli rrnB; transcription terminator T1 from the E. coli rrnB gene
   3494..3521    +  terminator     rrnB T2 terminator: transcription terminator T2 from the E. coli rrnB gene
   3568..3639    +  promoter       AmpR promoter: bla
   3640..4500    +  CDS            AmpR: β-lactamase; bla; confers resistance to ampicillin, carbenicillin, and related antibiotics
   4588..5176    +  rep_origin     ori: high-copy-number ColE1/pMB1/pBR322/pUC origin of replication
   5362..5414    -  misc_feature   bom (fragment): basis of mobility region from pBR322
   5425..5444    -  misc_feature   bom (fragment): basis of mobility region from pBR322
   5546..5737    -  CDS            rop: Rop protein, which maintains plasmids at low copy number; rop
   5754..6134    +  CDS            YPB1_ECOLX: Protein predicted: Swiss-Prot protein existence level 4. From Escherichia coli.
>Addgene plasmid #66997 | pMAL-c5X-GLP-1 | depositor full sequence | sequence record 115438 | Full Sequence
CCGACACCATCGAATGGTGCAAAACCTTTCGCGGTATGGCATGATAGCGCCCGGAAGAGAGTCAATTCAG
GGTGGTGAATGTGAAACCAGTAACGTTATACGATGTCGCAGAGTATGCCGGTGTCTCTTATCAGACCGTT
TCCCGCGTGGTGAACCAGGCCAGCCACGTTTCTGCGAAAACGCGGGAAAAAGTGGAAGCGGCGATGGCGG
AGCTGAATTACATTCCCAACCGCGTGGCACAACAACTGGCGGGCAAACAGTCGTTGCTGATTGGCGTTGC
CACCTCCAGTCTGGCCCTGCACGCGCCGTCGCAAATTGTCGCGGCGATTAAATCTCGCGCCGATCAACTG
GGTGCCAGCGTGGTGGTGTCGATGGTAGAACGAAGCGGCGTCGAAGCCTGTAAAGCGGCGGTGCACAATC
TTCTCGCGCAACGCGTCAGTGGGCTGATCATTAACTATCCGCTGGATGACCAGGATGCCATTGCTGTGGA
AGCTGCCTGCACTAATGTTCCGGCGTTATTTCTTGATGTCTCTGACCAGACACCCATCAACAGTATTATT
TTCTCCCATGAAGACGGTACGCGACTGGGCGTGGAGCATCTGGTCGCATTGGGTCACCAGCAAATCGCGC
TGTTAGCGGGCCCATTAAGTTCTGTCTCGGCGCGTCTGCGTCTGGCTGGCTGGCATAAATATCTCACTCG
CAATCAAATTCAGCCGATAGCGGAACGGGAAGGCGACTGGAGTGCCATGTCCGGTTTTCAACAAACCATG
CAAATGCTGAATGAGGGCATCGTTCCCACTGCGATGCTGGTTGCCAACGATCAGATGGCGCTGGGCGCAA
TGCGCGCCATTACCGAGTCCGGGCTGCGCGTTGGTGCGGATATTTCGGTAGTGGGATACGACGATACCGA
AGACAGCTCATGTTATATCCCGCCGTTAACCACCATCAAACAGGATTTTCGCCTGCTGGGGCAAACCAGC
GTGGACCGCTTGCTGCAACTCTCTCAGGGCCAGGCGGTGAAGGGCAATCAGCTGTTGCCCGTCTCACTGG
TGAAAAGAAAAACCACCCTGGCGCCCAATACGCAAACCGCCTCTCCCCGCGCGTTGGCCGATTCATTAAT
GCAGCTGGCACGACAGGTTTCCCGACTGGAAAGCGGGCAGTGAGCGCAACGCAATTAATGTAAGTTAGCT
CACTCATTAGGCACAATTCTCATGTTTGACAGCTTATCATCGACTGCACGGTGCACCAATGCTTCTGGCG
TCAGGCAGCCATCGGAAGCTGTGGTATGGCTGTGCAGGTCGTAAATCACTGCATAATTCGTGTCGCTCAA
GGCGCACTCCCGTTCTGGATAATGTTTTTTGCGCCGACATCATAACGGTTCTGGCAAATATTCTGAAATG
AGCTGTTGACAATTAATCATCGGCTCGTATAATGTGTGGAATTGTGAGCGGATAACAATTTCACACAGGA
AACAGCCAGTCCGTTTAGGTGTTTTCACGAGCAATTGACCAACAAGGACCATAGATTATGAAAATCGAAG
AAGGTAAACTGGTAATCTGGATTAACGGCGATAAAGGCTATAACGGTCTCGCTGAAGTCGGTAAGAAATT
CGAGAAAGATACCGGAATTAAAGTCACCGTTGAGCATCCGGATAAACTGGAAGAGAAATTCCCACAGGTT
GCGGCAACTGGCGATGGCCCTGACATTATCTTCTGGGCACACGACCGCTTTGGTGGCTACGCTCAATCTG
GCCTGTTGGCTGAAATCACCCCGGACAAAGCGTTCCAGGACAAGCTGTATCCGTTTACCTGGGATGCCGT
ACGTTACAACGGCAAGCTGATTGCTTACCCGATCGCTGTTGAAGCGTTATCGCTGATTTATAACAAAGAT
CTGCTGCCGAACCCGCCAAAAACCTGGGAAGAGATCCCGGCGCTGGATAAAGAACTGAAAGCGAAAGGTA
AGAGCGCGCTGATGTTCAACCTGCAAGAACCGTACTTCACCTGGCCGCTGATTGCTGCTGACGGGGGTTA
TGCGTTCAAGTATGAAAACGGCAAGTACGACATTAAAGACGTGGGCGTGGATAACGCTGGCGCGAAAGCG
GGTCTGACCTTCCTGGTTGACCTGATTAAAAACAAACACATGAATGCAGACACCGATTACTCCATCGCAG
AAGCTGCCTTTAATAAAGGCGAAACAGCGATGACCATCAACGGCCCGTGGGCATGGTCCAACATCGACAC
CAGCAAAGTGAATTATGGTGTAACGGTACTGCCGACCTTCAAGGGTCAACCATCCAAACCGTTCGTTGGC
GTGCTGAGCGCAGGTATTAACGCCGCCAGTCCGAACAAAGAGCTGGCAAAAGAGTTCCTCGAAAACTATC
TGCTGACTGATGAAGGTCTGGAAGCGGTTAATAAAGACAAACCGCTGGGTGCCGTAGCGCTGAAGTCTTA
CGAGGAAGAGTTGGTGAAAGATCCGCGTATTGCCGCCACTATGGAAAACGCCCAGAAAGGTGAAATCATG
CCGAACATCCCGCAGATGTCCGCTTTCTGGTATGCCGTGCGTACTGCGGTGATCAACGCCGCCAGCGGTC
GTCAGACTGTCGATGAAGCCCTGAAAGACGCGCAGACTAATTCGAGCTCGAACAACAACAACAATAACAA
TAACAACAACCTCGGGATCGAGGGAAGGTCTTCCGGTGGAGCACATGGAGAGGGTACATTTACCTCAGAT
GTTAGTAGTTATTTGGAAGAACAGGCCGCCAAAGAATTCATAGCTTGGTTAGTTAAAGGAAGAGGTGCAC
ACGGGGAGGGAACTTTTACATCGGATGTCTCAAGTTATCTGGAGGAACAGGCAGCGAAAGAGTTCATTGC
ATGGCTGGTAAAAGGACGTGGGGCTCACGGTGAGGGGACTTTTACTTCAGACGTTTCATCATATCTTGAA
GAACAAGCAGCAAAGGAATTTATAGCATGGTTGGTCAAGGGTCGTGGAGCTCATGGGGAAGGAACCTTTA
CTAGTGATGTGTCATCTTATTTAGAGGAACAAGCGGCTAAAGAGTTTATAGCGTGGCTAGTCAAAGGTCG
CGGAGCGCACGGAGAAGGTACTTTTACGAGTGACGTATCATCCTATCTCGAAGAGCAAGCTGCGAAGGAG
TTTATTGCTTGGCTTGTGAAAGGTAGGGGTGCCCATGGTGAAGGGACATTCACTTCTGATGTATCTAGTT
ACTTAGAAGAGCAGGCTGCAAAAGAATTTATCGCCTGGCTCGTTAAAGGGCGTGGCTCGGGACATCATCA
CCACCATCATTAATAATGAAAGCTTCAAATAAAACGAAAGGCTCAGTCGAAAGACTGGGCCTTTCGTTTT
ATCTGTTGTTTGTCGGTGAACGCTCTCCTGAGTAGGACAAATCCGCCGGGAGCGGATTTGAACGTTGCGA
AGCAACGGCCCGGAGGGTGGCGGGCAGGACGCCCGCCATAAACTGCCAGGCATCAAATTAAGCAGAAGGC
CATCCTGACGGATGGCCTTTTTGCGTTTCTACAAACTCTTTCGGTCCGTTGTTTATTTTTCTAAATACAT
TCAAATATGTATCCGCTCATGAGACAATAACCCTGATAAATGCTTCAATAATATTGAAAAAGGAAGAGTA
TGAGTATTCAACATTTCCGTGTCGCCCTTATTCCCTTTTTTGCGGCATTTTGCCTTCCTGTTTTTGCTCA
CCCAGAAACGCTGGTGAAAGTAAAAGATGCTGAAGATCAGTTGGGTGCACGAGTGGGTTACATCGAACTG
GATCTCAACAGCGGTAAGATCCTTGAGAGTTTTCGCCCCGAAGAACGTTTCCCAATGATGAGCACTTTTA
AAGTTCTGCTATGTGGCGCGGTATTATCCCGTGTTGACGCCGGGCAAGAGCAACTCGGTCGCCGCATACA
CTATTCTCAGAATGACTTGGTTGAGTACTCACCAGTCACAGAAAAGCATCTTACGGATGGCATGACAGTA
AGAGAATTATGCAGTGCTGCCATAACCATGAGTGATAACACTGCGGCCAACTTACTTCTGACAACGATCG
GAGGACCGAAGGAGCTAACCGCTTTTTTGCACAACATGGGGGATCATGTAACTCGCCTTGATCGTTGGGA
ACCGGAGCTGAATGAAGCCATACCAAACGACGAGCGTGACACCACGATGCCTGTAGCAATGGCAACAACG
TTGCGCAAACTATTAACTGGCGAACTACTTACTCTAGCTTCCCGGCAACAATTAATAGACTGGATGGAGG
CGGATAAAGTTGCAGGACCACTTCTGCGCTCGGCCCTTCCGGCTGGCTGGTTTATTGCTGATAAATCTGG
AGCCGGTGAGCGTGGGTCTCGCGGTATCATTGCAGCACTGGGGCCAGATGGTAAGCCCTCCCGTATCGTA
GTTATCTACACGACGGGGAGTCAGGCAACTATGGATGAACGAAATAGACAGATCGCTGAGATAGGTGCCT
CACTGATTAAGCATTGGTAACTGTCAGACCAAGTTTACTCATATATACTTTAGATTGATTTCCTTAGGAC
TGAGCGTCAACCCCGTAGAAAAGATCAAAGGATCTTCTTGAGATCCTTTTTTTCTGCGCGTAATCTGCTG
CTTGCAAACAAAAAAACCACCGCTACCAGCGGTGGTTTGTTTGCCGGATCAAGAGCTACCAACTCTTTTT
CCGAAGGTAACTGGCTTCAGCAGAGCGCAGATACCAAATACTGTCCTTCTAGTGTAGCCGTAGTTAGGCC
ACCACTTCAAGAACTCTGTAGCACCGCCTACATACCTCGCTCTGCTAATCCTGTTACCAGTGGCTGCTGC
CAGTGGCGATAAGTCGTGTCTTACCGGGTTGGACTCAAGACGATAGTTACCGGATAAGGCGCAGCGGTCG
GGCTGAACGGGGGGTTCGTGCACACAGCCCAGCTTGGAGCGAACGACCTACACCGAACTGAGATACCTAC
AGCGTGAGCTATGAGAAAGCGCCACGCTTCCCGAAGGGAGAAAGGCGGACAGGTATCCGGTAAGCGGCAG
GGTCGGAACAGGAGAGCGCACGAGGGAGCTTCCAGGGGGAAACGCCTGGTATCTTTATAGTCCTGTCGGG
TTTCGCCACCTCTGACTTGAGCGTCGATTTTTGTGATGCTCGTCAGGGGGGCGGAGCCTATGGAAAAACG
CCAGCAACGCGGCCTTTTTACGGTTCCTGGCCTTTTGCTGGCCTTTTGCTCACATGTTCTTTCCTGCGTT
ATCCCCTGATTCTGTGGATAACCGTATTACCGCCTTTGAGTGAGCTGATACCGCTCGCCGCAGCCGAACG
ACCGAGCGCAGCGAGTCAGTGAGCGAGGAAGCGGAAGAGCGCCTGATGCGGTATTTTCTCCTTACGCATC
TGTGCGGTATTTCACACCGCATATAAGGTGCACTGTGACTGGGTCATGGCTGCGCCCCGACACCCGCCAA
CACCCGCTGACGCGCCCTGACGGGCTTGTCTGCTCCCGGCATCCGCTTACAGACAAGCTGTGACCGTCTC
CGGGAGCTGCATGTGTCAGAGGTTTTCACCGTCATCACCGAAACGCGCGAGGCAGCTGCGGTAAAGCTCA
TCAGCGTGGTCGTGCAGCGATTCACAGATGTCTGCCTGTTCATCCGCGTCCAGCTCGTTGAGTTTCTCCA
GAAGCGTTAATGTCTGGCTTCTGATAAAGCGGGCCATGTTAAGGGCGGTTTTTTCCTGTTTGGTCACTGA
TGCCTCCGTGTAAGGGGGATTTCTGTTCATGGGGGTAATGATACCGATGAAACGAGAGAGGATGCTCACG
ATACGGGTTACTGATGATGAACATGCCCGGTTACTGGAACGTTGTGAGGGTAAACAACTGGCGGTATGGA
TGCGGCGGGACCAGAGAAAAATCACTCAGGGTCAATGCCAGCGCTTCGTTAATACAGATGTAGGTGTTCC
ACAGGGTAGCCAGCAGCATCCTGCGATGCAGATCCGGAACATAATGGTGCAGGGCGCTGACTTCCGCGTT
TCCAGACTTTACGAAACACGGAAACCGAAGACCATTCATGTTGTTGCTCAGGTCGCAGACGTTTTGCAGC
AGCAGTCGCTTCACGTTCGCTCGCGTATCGGTGATTCATTCTGCTAACCAGTAAGGCAACCCCGCCAGCC
TAGCCGGGTCCTCAACGACAGGAGCACGATCATGCGCACCCGTGGCCAGGACCCAACGCTGCCCGAAATT
