>Addgene plasmid #66997 | pMAL-c5X-GLP-1 | addgene partial sequence | sequence record 118543 | MBP-F 5'-GATGAAGCCCTGAAAGACGCGCAG-3'
ACAATAACAATAACAACAACCTCGGGATCGAAGGCAGGTCTTCCGGTGGAGCACATGGAGAGGGTACATT
TACCTCAGATGTTAGTAGTTATTTGGAAGAACAGGCCGCCAAAGAATTCATAGCTTGGTTAGTTAAAGGA
AGAGGTGCACACGGGGAGGGAACTTTTACATCGGATGTCTCAAGTTATCTGGAGGAACAGGCAGCGAAAG
AGTTCATTGCATGGCTGGTAAAAGGACGTGGGGCTCACGGTGAGGGGACTTTTACTTCAGACGTTTCATC
ATATCTTGAAGAACAAGCAGCAAAGGAATTTATAGCATGGTTGGTCAAGGGTCGTGGAGCTCATGGGGAA
GGAACCTTTACTAGTGATGTGTCATCTTATTTAGAGGAACAAGCGGCTAAAGAGTTTATAGCGTGGCTAG
TCAAAGGTCGCGGAGCGCACGGAGAAGGTACTTTTACGAGTGACGTATCATCCTATCTCGAAGAGCAAGC
TGCGAAGGAGTTTATTGCTTGGCTTGTGAAAGGTAGGGGTGCCCATGGTGAAGGGACATTCACTTCTGAT
GTATCTAGTTACTTAGAAGAGCAGGCTGCAAAAGAATTTATCGCCTGGCTCGTTAAAGGGCGTGGCTCGG
GACATCATCACCACCATCATTAATAATGAAAGCTTCAAATAAAACGAAAGGCTCAGTCGAAAGACTGGGC
CTTTCGTTTTATCTGTTGTTTGTCGGTGAACGCTCTCCTGAGTAGGACAAATCCGCCGGGAGCGGATTTG
AACGTTGCGAAGCAACGG
