>Addgene plasmid #66997 | pMAL-c5X-GLP-1 | addgene partial sequence | sequence record 118544 | Amp-R 5'-ATAATACCGCGCCACATAGC-3'
ACGTTCTTCGGGGCGAAAACTCTCAAGGATCTTACCGCTGTTGAGATCCAGTTCGATGTAACCCACTCGT
GCACCCAACTGATCTTCAGCATCTTTTACTTTCACCAGCGTTTCTGGGTGAGCAAAAACAGGAAGGCAAA
ATGCCGCAAAAAAGGGAATAAGGGCGACACGGAAATGTTGAATACTCATACTCTTCCTTTTTCAATATTA
TTGAAGCATTTATCAGGGTTATTGTCTCATGAGCGGATACATATTTGAATGTATTTAGAAAAATAAACAA
CGGACCGAAAGAGTTTGTAGAAACGCAAAAAGGCCATCCGTCAGGATGGCCTTCTGCTTAATTTGATGCC
TGGCAGTTTATGGCGGGCGTCCTGCCCGCCACCCTCCGGGCCGTTGCTTCGCAACGTTCAAATCCGCTCC
CGGCGGATTTGTCCTACTCAGGAGAGCGTTCACCGACAAACAACAGATAAAACGAAAGGCCCAGTCTTTC
GACTGAGCCTTTCGTTTTATTTGAAGCTTTCATTATTAATGATGGTGGTGATGATGTCCCGAGCCACGCC
CTTTAACGAGCCAGGCGATAAATTCTTTTGCAGCCTGCTCTTCTAAGTAACTAGATACATCAGAAGTGAA
TGTCCCTTCACCATGGGCACCCCTACCTTTCACAAGCCAAGCAATAAACTCCTTCGCAGCTTGCTCTTCG
AGATAGGATGATACGTCACTCGTAAAAGTACCTTCTCCGTGCGCTCCGCGACCTTTGACTAGCCACGCTA
TAAACTCTTTAGCCGCTTGTTCCTCTAAATAAGATGACAC
